Addgene plasmid #130842: MLKG1delKASH
Purpose: Expression of plant LINC fluorescent fusion protein for cell biology
Depositing lab: Hank Bass. Depositing organization: Florida State University, Tallahassee. Publication: Identification and characterization of genes encoding the nuclear envelope LINC complex in the monocot species Zea mays. Gumber HK, McKenna JF, Estrada AL, Tolmie AF, Graumann K, Bass HW. J Cell Sci. 2019 Feb 11;132(3). pii: jcs.221390. doi: 10.1242/jcs.221390. PubMed 30659121.
Backbone
  Vector backbone: pH7WG2
  Vector type: Plant Expression
Growth in bacteria
  Bacterial resistance: Spectinomycin, 50 μg/mL
  Growth temperature: 37°C
  Growth strain: DH5alpha
  Copy number: Low Copy
Gene/Insert
  Gene/Insert name: MLKG1
  Species: Zea mays (maize)
  Mutation: Deletion of KASH domain
  Promoter: CaMV 35S
  Tag / fusion protein: eGFP-FLAG-HA (N terminal on insert)
  Cloning method: Gateway Cloning
  Sequencing primers: 5′ ATGGTCTCCAAGGGGGAGG; 3′ TGCGGACTCTAGCATGGCCG
Terms and licenses: Academic/Nonprofit Terms; Industry Terms
How to cite: MLKG1delKASH was a gift from Hank Bass (Addgene plasmid # 130842 ; http://n2t.net/addgene:130842 ; RRID:Addgene_130842)
