[The description below was written by a language model from this plasmid's Addgene catalogue record and pLannotate feature annotations shown in this document.]
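Description:
MLKG1delKASH is a plant expression construct built by Gateway cloning in the pH7WG2 binary T-DNA backbone. It carries a maize (Zea mays) LINC-complex gene, MLKG1, from which the KASH domain has been deleted. The 11.5 kb plasmid has a ColE1/pMB1-type origin with a bom site for propagation in E. coli. It also has the pVS1 oriV, RepA and StaA functions, which allow replication and stable maintenance in Agrobacterium. Bacterial selection is by spectinomycin through the aadA (SmR) gene, and the record lists the plasmid as low copy.

Between the nopaline-type right and left T-DNA border repeats sit two plant cassettes. In the first, the CaMV 35S promoter, followed by a fragment of the TMV Ω translational enhancer, drives the open reading frame flanked by attB1 and attB2, and a CaMV polyadenylation signal terminates the transcript. According to the catalogue fields, the encoded protein is an N-terminal eGFP-FLAG-HA fusion to the truncated MLKG1. The feature table annotates only EGFP within the attB-flanked region, leaving the downstream stretch that should hold the epitope tags and MLKG1 coding sequence unlabelled. The second cassette uses the NOS promoter and NOS terminator to express hph, giving hygromycin resistance for selecting transformed plant tissue.

The stated purpose is expression of a fluorescent plant LINC fusion protein for cell biology. KASH domains normally anchor such proteins at the outer nuclear envelope by binding SUN proteins. A KASH-deleted version would therefore typically serve as a comparison to the full-length fusion for testing whether that domain is needed for nuclear envelope localisation, although the record does not state this explicitly.
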