Features (pLannotate 1.2.2; 25 found; start..end, strand, type, name):
      1..345     +  promoter       CaMV 35S promoter: strong constitutive promoter from cauliflower mosaic virus
    298..344     +  promoter       minimal CaMV 35S promoter: minimal 35S promoter from cauliflower mosaic virus
    377..402     +  misc_feature   TMV Ω (fragment): translational enhancer from the tobacco mosaic virus 5'-leader sequence (Gallie et al., 1988)
    445..469     +  protein_bind   attB1: mutant version of attB; recombination site for the Gateway® BP reaction BP Clonase™
    472..1188    +  CDS            EGFP: EGFP is a basic (constitutively fluorescent) green fluorescent protein published in 1996, derived from Aequorea victoria. It is reported to be a rapidly-maturing weak dimer with moderate acid sensitivity.
   2019..2043    -  protein_bind   attB2: mutant version of attB; recombination site for the Gateway® BP reaction BP Clonase™
   2114..2273    +  polyA_signal   CaMV poly(A) signal (fragment): cauliflower mosaic virus polyadenylation signal
   2300..2322    -  misc_feature   MCS (fragment): pUC18/19 multiple cloning site
   2415..2594    +  promoter       NOS promoter: nopaline synthase promoter
   2630..3652    +  CDS            hph: KHYB_ECOLX - Experimental evidence at protein level: Swiss-Prot protein existence level 1. The aminoglycoside phosphotransferases achieve inactivation of their antibiotic substrates by phosphorylation. Only phosphorylates hygromycin and closely related compounds such as demethyl analogs and destomycin. From Escherichia coli.
   3673..3837    +  CDS            yokD (fragment): YOKD_BACSU - Experimental evidence at protein level: Swiss-Prot protein existence level 1. May contribute to antibiotic resistance. From Bacillus subtilis (strain 168).
   3853..4105    +  terminator     NOS terminator: nopaline synthase terminator and poly(A) signal
   4198..4222    -  misc_feature   LB T-DNA repeat: left border repeat from nopaline C58 T-DNA
   4481..4504    +  promoter       Pc promoter (fragment): intI1 (promoter lies within the coding sequence); class 1 integron promoter
   4680..4736    +  CDS            GmR (fragment): gentamycin acetyltransferase; aacC1; confers resistance to gentamycin
   4747..5534    +  CDS            SmR (fragment): aminoglycoside adenylyltransferase (Murphy, 1985); aadA; confers resistance to spectinomycin and streptomycin
   5780..6368    +  rep_origin     ori: high-copy-number ColE1/pMB1/pBR322/pUC origin of replication
   6554..6694    -  misc_feature   bom: basis of mobility region from pBR322
   6796..6835    -  CDS            rop (fragment): Rop protein, which maintains plasmids at low copy number; rop
   7038..7232    -  rep_origin     pVS1 oriV: origin of replication for the Pseudomonas plasmid pVS1 (Heeb et al., 2000)
   7298..8371    -  CDS            pVS1 RepA: replication protein from the Pseudomonas plasmid pVS1 (Heeb et al., 2000)
   8800..9429    -  CDS            pVS1 StaA: stability protein from the Pseudomonas plasmid pVS1 (Heeb et al., 2000)
   9989..10390   -  CDS            Y4CG_SINFN (fragment): Protein inferred from homology: Swiss-Prot protein existence level 3. From Sinorhizobium fredii (strain NBRC 101917 / NGR234).
  10760..10784   -  misc_feature   RB T-DNA repeat: right border repeat from nopaline C58 T-DNA
  10833..11474   +  CDS            IBMP_CAMVB (fragment): Experimental evidence at protein level: Swiss-Prot protein existence level 1. Enhances the ribosomal termination-reinitiation event leading to the translation of major open reading frames on the polycistronic viral RNAs. From Cauliflower mosaic virus (strain Bari 1) (CaMV).
>Addgene plasmid #130842 | MLKG1delKASH | addgene full sequence | sequence record 255503 | Addgene NGS Result
TGAGACTTTTCAACAAAGGGTAATATCGGGAAACCTCCTCGGATTCCATTGCCCAGCTATCTGTCACTTC
ATCAAAAGGACAGTAGAAAAGGAAGGTGGCACCTACAAATGCCATCATTGCGATAAAGGAAAGGCTATCG
TTCAAGATGCCCCTGCCGACAGTGGTCCCAAAGATGGACCCCCACCCACGAGGAGCATCGTGGAAAAAGA
AGACGTTCCAACCACGTCTTCAAAGCAAGTGGATTGATGTGATATCTCCACTGACGTAAGGGATGACGCA
CAATCCCACTATCCTTCGCAAGACCCTTCCTCTATATAAGGAAGTTCATTTCATTTGGAGAGGACTCCGG
TATTTTTACAACAATTACCACAACAAAACAAACAACAAACAACATTACAATTTACTATTCTAGTCGACCT
GCAGGCGGCCGCACTAGTGATATCACAAGTTTGTACAAAAAAGCAGGCTTCATGGTCTCCAAGGGGGAGG
AGCTGTTCACCGGCGTGGTCCCAATCCTCGTCGAGCTGGACGGGGATGTTAACGGCCACAAGTTCTCCGT
GAGCGGCGAGGGGGAGGGCGACGCCACCTACGGGAAGCTCACGCTGAAGTTCATTTGCACGACCGGCAAG
CTGCCGGTGCCCTGGCCAACCCTGGTCACAACTCTGACGTACGGCGTCCAGTGCTTCTCCCGCTACCCGG
ACCACATGAAGCAGCATGATTTCTTCAAGAGCGCCATGCCGGAGGGCTACGTTCAGGAGCGCACCATCTT
CTTCAAGGACGATGGCAACTACAAGACAAGGGCGGAGGTTAAGTTCGAGGGCGACACTCTCGTGAACCGG
ATCGAGCTGAAGGGCATTGACTTCAAGGAGGATGGGAATATTCTCGGCCACAAGCTGGAGTACAACTACA
ATTCGCATAACGTCTACATCATGGCTGACAAGCAGAAGAACGGCATTAAGGTTAATTTCAAGATCCGCCA
CAATATTGAGGACGGCTCCGTGCAGCTCGCGGATCATTACCAGCAGAACACGCCGATCGGGGACGGCCCT
GTCCTCCTGCCGGATAATCACTACCTCTCGACGCAGTCTGCGCTGTCAAAGGACCCGAACGAGAAGAGGG
ATCATATGGTTCTCCTGGAGTTCGTGACAGCCGCGGGGATCACTCTCGGCATGGACGAGCTGTACAAGGG
GGCGGGCGACTACAAGGACGATGACGATAAGGCTTACCCCTACGACGTGCCAGATTACGCTGGGGCCGGC
GGATCCATGGACATGCCGCCGGCGGCGCAGGGACGGAGGGCGATCGCCGTGGTGGACCGGAAGCTTGACG
AGCTCTGCGCCTGCCTCGACGACGCGATGTCGTCCAGGCAGCGGAGCCCGTACGCGGAGGAGCGGCTCCG
CGCGGAGATCAAGTCGAGGGCCGACTTCCTTCGGTCGCTCATGGCCGCCGAGGTGGACTGCCACGGCGGG
ACGCGCCCGGAGCACCTGGCTGAGGCCGAGGCGCGCTTCGCCGTCCTAGAGGCCACGTTCGATCGGTGGG
CGCGGCGCGCAGTCGCTGCACCTGAACCAGTCGTCGAGGAGAAGGAGGAGGAGGCCGACTCCTTGGGGTC
CTCCCGGTCCACGTGCTCCTGCACCGAGTCGTGCCAGGAGGCGACGGAGGGGGACGCCATGCGCGACGCC
GTGGAAACACGCGGCAAGGAGGGGACGTCGGATGGCATCGCCGAGGACAACGACGCCGAATGCGAGACGG
TGGTAATCCGCAGGGAGGAGGCGGCGGCGGTTCCTGTTGCCAAGAAGCGGGATGAGGCTATGGGAACACG
CGAGGAGGTGGCGCTGGACGCCATTGCCAAGAAGAAGGGCGATACCGATCGCGATGCCGCGGCGGAGACG
GGGAGGAGGACCGTAGACCAGCGGCGCTGGTGGAGGCGGAGTGCTGCCTGGTGCGGTGCAGCCGGCGTCG
TCGCGTTGGTCGCGGTCGGGTTGGCGGTGGAGTTGGTCGCGGTGTAGCCTGCAGGCAGACCCAGCTTTCT
TGTACAAAGTGGTGATATCCCGCGGCCATGCTAGAGTCCGCAAAAATCACCAGTCTCTCTCTACAAATCT
ATCTCTCTCTATTTTTCTCCAGAATAATGTGTGAGTAGTTCCCAGATAAGGGAATTAGGGTTCTTATAGG
GTTTCGCTCATGTGTTGAGCATATAAGAAACCCTTAGTATGTATTTGTATTTGTAAAATACTTCTATCAA
TAAAATTTCTAATTCCTAAAACCAAAATCCAGTGACCTGCAGGCATGCGACGTCGGGCCCTCTAGAGGAT
CCCCGGGTACCGCGAATTATCGATCATGAGCGGAGAATTAAGGGAGTCACGTTATGACCCCCGCCGATGA
CGCGGGACAAGCCGTTTTACGTTTGGAACTGACAGAACCGCAACGTTGAAGGAGCCACTGAGCCGCGGGT
TTCTGGAGTTTAATGAGCTAAGCACATACGTCAGAAACCATTATTGCGCGTTCAAAAGTCGCCTAAGGTC
ACTATCAGCTAGCAAATATTTCTTGTCAAAAATGCTCCACTGACGTTCCATAAATTCCCCTCGGTATCCA
ATTAGAGTCTCATATTCACTCTCAACTCGAATCCCCCCTATGAAAAAGCCTGAACTCACCGCGACGTCTG
TCGAGAAGTTTCTGATCGAAAAGTTCGACAGCGTCTCCGACCTGATGCAGCTCTCGGAGGGCGAAGAATC
TCGTGCTTTCAGCTTCGATGTAGGAGGGCGTGGATATGTCCTGCGGGTAAATAGCTGCGCCGATGGTTTC
TACAAAGATCGTTATGTTTATCGGCACTTTGCATCGGCCGCGCTCCCGATTCCGGAAGTGCTTGACATTG
GGGAGTTCAGCGAGAGCCTGACCTATTGCATCTCCCGCCGTGCACAGGGTGTCACGTTGCAAGACCTGCC
TGAAACCGAACTGCCCGCTGTTCTTCAGCCGGTCGCGGAGGCTATGGATGCTATCGCTGCGGCCGATCTT
AGCCAGACGAGCGGGTTCGGCCCATTCGGACCGCAAGGAATCGGTCAATACACTACATGGCGTGATTTCA
TATGCGCGATTGCTGATCCCCATGTGTATCACTGGCAAACTGTGATGGACGACACCGTCAGTGCGTCCGT
CGCGCAGGCTCTCGATGAGCTGATGCTTTGGGCCGAGGACTGCCCCGAAGTCCGGCACCTCGTGCACGCG
GATTTCGGCTCCAACAATGTCCTGACGGACAATGGCCGCATAACAGCGGTCATTGACTGGAGCGAGGCGA
TGTTCGGGGATTCCCAATACGAGGTCGCCAACATCTTCTTCTGGAGGCCGTGGTTGGCTTGTATGGAGCA
GCAGACGCGCTACTTCGAGCGGAGGCATCCGGAGCTTGCAGGATCGCCAAGGCTCCGGGCGTATATGCTC
CGCATTGGTCTTGACCAACTCTATCAGAGCTTGGTTGACGGCAATTTCGATGATGCAGCTTGGGCGCAGG
GTCGATGCGACGCAATCGTCCGATCCGGAGCCGGGACTGTCGGGCGTACACAAATCGCCCGCAGAAGCGC
GGCCGTCTGGACCGATGGCTGTGTAGAAGTACTCGCCGATAGTGGAAACCGACGCCCCAGCACTCGTCCG
AGGGCAAAGGAATAGAGTAGATGCCGACCGAACAAGAGCTGATTTCGAGAACGCCTCAGCCAGCAACTCG
CGCGAGCCTAGCAAGGCAAATGCGAGAGAACGGCCTTACGCTTGGTGGCACAGTTCTCGTCCACAGTTCG
CTAAGCTCGCTCGGCTGGGTCGCGGGAGGGCCGGTCGCAGTGATTCAGGAATTAATTCCCTAGAGTCAAG
CAGATCGTTCAAACATTTGGCAATAAAGTTTCTTAAGATTGAATCCTGTTGCCGGTCTTGCGATGATTAT
CATATAATTTCTGTTGAATTACGTTAAGCATGTAATAATTAACATGTAATGCATGACGTTATTTATGAGA
TGGGTTTTTATGATTAGAGTCCCGCAATTATACATTTAATACGCGATAGAAAACAAAATATAGCGCGCAA
ACTAGGATAAATTATCGCGCGCGGTGTCATCTATGTTACTAGATCGACCGGCATGCAAGCTGATAATTCA
ATTCGGCGTTAATTCAGTACATTAAAAACGTCCGCAATGTGTTATTAAGTTGTCTAAGCGTCAATTTGTT
TACACCACAATATATCCTGCCACCAGCCAGCCAACAGCTCCCCGACCGGCAGCTCGGCACAAAATCACCA
CTCGATACAGGCAGCCCATCAGTCCGGGACGGCGTCAGCGGGAGAGCCGTTGTAAGGCGGCAGACTTTGC
TCATGTTACCGATGCTATTCGGAAGAACGGCAACTAAGCTGCCGGGTTTGAAACACGGATGATCTCGCGG
AGGGTAGCATGTTGATTGTAACGATGACAGAGCGTTGCTGCCTGTGATCAATTCGGGCACGAACCCAGTG
GACATAAGCCTGTTCGGTTCGTAAGCTGTAATGCAAGTAGCGTATGCGCTCACGCAACTGGTCCAGAACC
TTGACCGAACGCAGCGGTGGTAACGGCGCAGTGGCGGTTTTCATGGCTTGTTATGACTGTTTTTTTGGGG
TACAGTCTATGCCTCGGGCATCCAAGCAGCAAGCGCGTTACGCCGTGGGTCGATGTTTGATGTTATGGAG
CAGCAACGATGTTACGCAGCAGGGCAGTCGCCCTAAAACAAAGTTAAACATCATGGGGGAAGCGGTGATC
GCCGAAGTATCGACTCAACTATCAGAGGTAGTTGGCGTCATCGAGCGCCATCTCGAACCGACGTTGCTGG
CCGTACATTTGTACGGCTCCGCAGTGGATGGCGGCCTGAAGCCACACAGTGATATTGATTTGCTGGTTAC
GGTGACCGTAAGGCTTGATGAAACAACGCGGCGAGCTTTGATCAACGACCTTTTGGAAACTTCGGCTTCC
CCTGGAGAGAGCGAGATTCTCCGCGCTGTAGAAGTCACCATTGTTGTGCACGACGACATCATTCCGTGGC
GTTATCCAGCTAAGCGCGAACTGCAATTTGGAGAATGGCAGCGCAATGACATTCTTGCAGGTATCTTCGA
GCCAGCCACGATCGACATTGATCTGGCTATCTTGCTGACAAAAGCAAGAGAACATAGCGTTGCCTTGGTA
GGTCCAGCGGCGGAGGAACTCTTTGATCCGGTTCCTGAACAGGATCTATTTGAGGCGCTAAATGAAACCT
TAACGCTATGGAACTCGCCGCCCGACTGGGCTGGCGATGAGCGAAATGTAGTGCTTACGTTGTCCCGCAT
TTGGTACAGCGCAGTAACCGGCAAAATCGCGCCGAAGGATGTCGCTGCCGACTGGGCAATGGAGCGCCTG
CCGGCCCAGTATCAGCCCGTCATACTTGAAGCTAGACAGGCTTATCTTGGACAAGAAGAAGATCGCTTGG
CCTCGCGCGCAGATCAGTTGGAAGAATTTGTCCACTACGTGAAAGGCGAGATCACCAAGGTAGTCGGCAA
ATAATGTCTAGCTAGAAATTCGTTCAAGCCGACGCCGCTTCGCGGCGCGGCTTAACTCAAGCGTTAGATG
CACTAAGCACATAATTGCTCACAGCCAAACTATCAGGTCAAGTCTGCTTTTATTATTTTTAAGCGTGCAT
AATAAGCCCTACACAAATTGGGAGATATATCATGCATGACCAAAATCCCTTAACGTGAGTTTTCGTTCCA
CTGAGCGTCAGACCCCGTAGAAAAGATCAAAGGATCTTCTTGAGATCCTTTTTTTCTGCGCGTAATCTGC
TGCTTGCAAACAAAAAAACCACCGCTACCAGCGGTGGTTTGTTTGCCGGATCAAGAGCTACCAACTCTTT
TTCCGAAGGTAACTGGCTTCAGCAGAGCGCAGATACCAAATACTGTCCTTCTAGTGTAGCCGTAGTTAGG
CCACCACTTCAAGAACTCTGTAGCACCGCCTACATACCTCGCTCTGCTAATCCTGTTACCAGTGGCTGCT
GCCAGTGGCGATAAGTCGTGTCTTACCGGGTTGGACTCAAGACGATAGTTACCGGATAAGGCGCAGCGGT
CGGGCTGAACGGGGGGTTCGTGCACACAGCCCAGCTTGGAGCGAACGACCTACACCGAACTGAGATACCT
ACAGCGTGAGCTATGAGAAAGCGCCACGCTTCCCGAAGGGAGAAAGGCGGACAGGTATCCGGTAAGCGGC
AGGGTCGGAACAGGAGAGCGCACGAGGGAGCTTCCAGGGGGAAACGCCTGGTATCTTTATAGTCCTGTCG
GGTTTCGCCACCTCTGACTTGAGCGTCGATTTTTGTGATGCTCGTCAGGGGGGCGGAGCCTATGGAAAAA
CGCCAGCAACGCGGCCTTTTTACGGTTCCTGGCCTTTTGCTGGCCTTTTGCTCACATGTTCTTTCCTGCG
TTATCCCCTGATTCTGTGGATAACCGTATTACCGCCTTTGAGTGAGCTGATACCGCTCGCCGCAGCCGAA
CGACCGAGCGCAGCGAGTCAGTGAGCGAGGAAGCGGAAGAGCGCCTGATGCGGTATTTTCTCCTTACGCA
TCTGTGCGGTATTTCACACCGCATATGGTGCACTCTCAGTACAATCTGCTCTGATGCCGCATAGTTAAGC
CAGTATACACTCCGCTATCGCTACGTGACTGGGTCATGGCTGCGCCCCGACACCCGCCAACACCCGCTGA
CGCGCCCTGACGGGCTTGTCTGCTCCCGGCATCCGCTTACAGACAAGCTGTGACCGTCTCCGGGAGCTGC
ATGTGTCAGAGGTTTTCACCGTCATCACCGAAACGCGCGAGGCAGGGTGCCTTGATGTGGGCGCCGGCGG
TCGAGTGGCGACGGCGCGGCTTGTCCGCGCCCTGGTAGATTGCCTGGCCGTAGGCCAGCCATTTTTGAGC
GGCCAGCGGCCGCGATAGGCCGACGCGAAGCGGCGGGGCGTAGGGAGCGCAGCGACCGAAGGGTAGGCGC
TTTTTGCAGCTCTTCGGCTGTGCGCTGGCCAGACAGTTATGCACAGGCCAGGCGGGTTTTAAGAGTTTTA
ATAAGTTTTAAAGAGTTTTAGGCGGAAAAATCGCCTTTTTTCTCTTTTATATCAGTCACTTACATGTGTG
ACCGGTTCCCAATGTACGGCTTTGGGTTCCCAATGTACGGGTTCCGGTTCCCAATGTACGGCTTTGGGTT
CCCAATGTACGTGCTATCCACAGGAAAGAGACCTTTTCGACCTTTTTCCCCTGCTAGGGCAATTTGCCCT
AGCATCTGCTCCGTACATTAGGAACCGGCGGATGCTTCGCCCTCGATCAGGTTGCGGTAGCGCATGACTA
GGATCGGGCCAGCCTGCCCCGCCTCCTCCTTCAAATCGTACTCCGGCAGGTCATTTGACCCGATCAGCTT
GCGCACGGTGAAACAGAACTTCTTGAACTCTCCGGCGCTGCCACTGCGTTCGTAGATCGTCTTGAACAAC
CATCTGGCTTCTGCCTTGCCTGCGGCGCGGCGTGCCAGGCGGTAGAGAAAACGGCCGATGCCGGGATCGA
TCAAAAAGTAATCGGGGTGAACCGTCAGCACGTCCGGGTTCTTGCCTTCTGTGATCTCGCGGTACATCCA
ATCAGCTAGCTCGATCTCGATGTACTCCGGCCGCCCGGTTTCGCTCTTTACGATCTTGTAGCGGCTAATC
AAGGCTTCACCCTCGGATACCGTCACCAGGCGGCCGTTCTTGGCCTTCTTCGTACGCTGCATGGCAACGT
GCGTGGTGTTTAACCGAATGCAGGTTTCTACCAGGTCGTCTTTCTGCTTTCCGCCATCGGCTCGCCGGCA
GAACTTGAGTACGTCCGCAACGTGTGGACGGAACACGCGGCCGGGCTTGTCTCCCTTCCCTTCCCGGTAT
CGGTTCATGGATTCGGTTAGATGGGAAACCGCCATCAGTACCAGGTCGTAATCCCACACACTGGCCATGC
CGGCCGGCCCTGCGGAAACCTCTACGTGCCCGTCTGGAAGCTCGTAGCGGATCACCTCGCCAGCTCGTCG
GTCACGCTTCGACAGACGGAAAACGGCCACGTCCATGATGCTGCGACTATCGCGGGTGCCCACGTCATAG
AGCATCGGAACGAAAAAATCTGGTTGCTCGTCGCCCTTGGGCGGCTTCCTAATCGACGGCGCACCGGCTG
CCGGCGGTTGCCGGGATTCTTTGCGGATTCGATCAGCGGCCGCTTGCCACGATTCACCGGGGCGTGCTTC
TGCCTCGATGCGTTGCCGCTGGGCGGCCTGCGCGGCCTTCAACTTCTCCACCAGGTCATCACCCAGCGCC
GCGCCGATTTGTACCGGGCCGGATGGTTTGCGACCGCTCACGCCGATTCCTCGGGCTTGGGGGTTCCAGT
GCCATTGCAGGGCCGGCAGACAACCCAGCCGCTTACGCCTGGCCAACCGCCCGTTCCTCCACACATGGGG
CATTCCACGGCGTCGGTGCCTGGTTGTTCTTGATTTTCCATGCCGCCTCCTTTAGCCGCTAAAATTCATC
TACTCATTTATTCATTTGCTCATTTACTCTGGTAGCTGCGCGATGTATTCAGATAGCAGCTCGGTAATGG
TCTTGCCTTGGCGTACCGCGTACATCTTCAGCTTGGTGTGATCCTCCGCCGGCAACTGAAAGTTGACCCG
CTTCATGGCTGGCGTGTCTGCCAGGCTGGCCAACGTTGCAGCCTTGCTGCTGCGTGCGCTCGGACGGCCG
GCACTTAGCGTGTTTGTGCTTTTGCTCATTTTCTCTTTACCTCATTAACTCAAATGAGTTTTGATTTAAT
TTCAGCGGCCAGCGCCTGGACCTCGCGGGCAGCGTCGCCCTCGGGTTCTGATTCAAGAACGGTTGTGCCG
GCGGCGGCAGTGCCTGGGTAGCTCACGCGCTGCGTGATACGGGACTCAAGAATGGGCAGCTCGTACCCGG
CCAGCGCCTCGGCAACCTCACCGCCGATGCGCGTGCCTTTGATCGCCCGCGACACGACAAAGGCCGCTTG
TAGCCTTCCATCCGTGACCTCAATGCGCTGCTTAACCAGCTCCACCAGGTCGGCGGTGGCCCATATGTCG
TAAGGGCTTGGCTGCACCGGAATCAGCACGAAGTCGGCTGCCTTGATCGCGGACACAGCCAAGTCCGCCG
CCTGGGGCGCTCCGTCGATCACTACGAAGTCGCGCCGGCCGATGGCCTTCACGTCGCGGTCAATCGTCGG
GCGGTCGATGCCGACAACGGTTAGCGGTTGATCTTCCCGCACGGCCGCCCAATCGCGGGCACTGCCCTGG
GGATCGGAATCGACTAACAGAACATCGGCCCCGGCGAGTTGCAGGGCGCGGGCTAGATGGGTTGCGATGG
TCGTCTTGCCTGACCCGCCTTTCTGGTTAAGTACAGCGATAACCTTCATGCGTTCCCCTTGCGTATTTGT
TTATTTACTCATCGCATCATATACGCAGCGACCGCATGACGCAAGCTGTTTTACTCAAATACACATCACC
TTTTTAGACGGCGGCGCTCGGTTTCTTCAGCGGCCAAGCTGGCCGGCCAGGCCGCCAGCTTGGCATCAGA
CAAACCGGCCAGGATTTCATGCAGCCGCACGGTTGAGACGTGCGCGGGCGGCTCGAACACGTACCCGGCC
GCGATCATCTCCGCCTCGATCTCTTCGGTAATGAAAAACGGTTCGTCCTGGCCGTCCTGGTGCGGTTTCA
TGCTTGTTCCTCTTGGCGTTCATTCTCGGCGGCCGCCAGGGCGTCGGCCTCGGTCAATGCGTCCTCACGG
AAGGCACCGCGCCGCCTGGCCTCGGTGGGCGTCACTTCCTCGCTGCGCTCAAGTGCGCGGTACAGGGTCG
AGCGATGCACGCCAAGCAGTGCAGCCGCCTCTTTCACGGTGCGGCCTTCCTGGTCGATCAGCTCGCGGGC
GTGCGCGATCTGTGCCGGGGTGAGGGTAGGGCGGGGGCCAAACTTCACGCCTCGGGCCTTGGCGGCCTCG
CGCCCGCTCCGGGTGCGGTCGATGATTAGGGAACGCTCGAACTCGGCAATGCCGGCGAACACGGTCAACA
CCATGCGGCCGGCCGGCGTGGTGGTGTCGGCCCACGGCTCTGCCAGGCTACGCAGGCCCGCGCCGGCCTC
CTGGATGCGCTCGGCAATGTCCAGTAGGTCGCGGGTGCTGCGGGCCAGGCGGTCTAGCCTGGTCACTGTC
ACAACGTCGCCAGGGCGTAGGTGGTCAAGCATCCTGGCCAGCTCCGGGCGGTCGCGCCTGGTGCCGGTGA
TCTTCTCGGAAAACAGCTTGGTGCAGCCGGCCGCGTGCAGTTCGGCCCGTTGGTTGGTCAAGTCCTGGTC
GTCGGTGCTGACGCGGGCATAGCCCAGCAGGCCAGCGGCGGCGCTCTTGTTCATGGCGTAATGTCTCCGG
TTCTAGTCGCAAGTATTCTACTTTATGCGACTAAAACACGCGACAAGAAAACGCCAGGAAAAGGGCAGGG
CGGCAGCCTGTCGCGTAACTTAGGACTTGTGCGACATGTCGTTTTCAGAAGACGGCTGCACTGAACGTCA
GAAGCCGACTGCACTATAGCAGCGGAGGGGTTGGATCAAAGTACTTTAAAGTACTTTAAAGTACTTTAAA
GTACTTTGATCCCGAGGGGAACCCTGTGGTTGGCATGCACATACAAATGGACGAACGGATAAACCTTTTC
ACGCCCTTTTAAATATCCGATTATTCTAATAAACGCTCTTTTCTCTTAGGTTTACCCGCCAATATATCCT
GTCAAACACTGATAGTTTAAACTGAAGGCGGGAAACGACAATCTGATCCAAGCTCAAGCTAAGCTTGAGC
TCTCCCATATGGTCGACTAGAGCCAAGCTGATCTCCTTTGCCCCGGAGATCACCATGGACGACTTTCTCT
ATCTCTACGATCTAGGAAGAAAGTTCGACGGAGAAGGTGACGATACCATGTTCACCACCGATAATGAGAA
GATTAGCCTCTTCAATTTCAGAAAGAATGCTGACCCACAGATGGTTAGAGAGGCCTACGCGGCAGGTCTC
ATCAAGACGATCTACCCGAGTAATAATCTCCAGGAGATCAAATACCTTCCCAAGAAGGTTAAAGATGCAG
TCAAAAGATTCAGGACTAACTGCATCAAGAACACAGAGAAAGATATATTTCTCAAGATCAGAAGTACTAT
TCCAGTATGGACGATTCAAGGCTTGCTTCATAAACCAAGGCAAGTAATAGAGATTGGAGTCTCTAAGAAA
GTAGTTCCTACTGAATCAAAGGCCATGGAGTCAAAAATTCAGATCGAGGATCTAACAGAACTCGCCGTGA
AGACTGGCGAACAGTTCATACAGAGTCTTTTACGACTCAATGACAAGAAGAAAATCTTCGTCAACATGGT
GGAGCACGACACTCTCGTCTACTCCAAGAATATCAAAGATACAGTCTCAGAAGACCAAAGGGCTAT
